>Addgene plasmid #143692 | TFORF0329 | addgene full sequence | sequence record 407878 | Addgene NGS Result
TTAATGTAGTCTTATGCAATACTCTTGTAGTCTTGCAACATGGTAACGATGAGTTAGCAACATGCCTTAC
AAGGAGAGAAAAAGCACCGTGCATGCCGATTGGTGGAAGTAAGGTGGTACGATCGTGCCTTATTAGGAAG
GCAACAGACGGGTCTGACATGGATTGGACGAACCACTGAATTGCCGCATTGCAGAGATATTGTATTTAAG
TGCCTAGCTCGATACATAAACGGGTCTCTCTGGTTAGACCAGATCTGAGCCTGGGAGCTCTCTGGCTAAC
TAGGGAACCCACTGCTTAAGCCTCAATAAAGCTTGCCTTGAGTGCTTCAAGTAGTGTGTGCCCGTCTGTT
GTGTGACTCTGGTAACTAGAGATCCCTCAGACCCTTTTAGTCAGTGTGGAAAATCTCTAGCAGTGGCGCC
CGAACAGGGACTTGAAAGCGAAAGGGAAACCAGAGGAGCTCTCTCGACGCAGGACTCGGCTTGCTGAAGC
GCGCACGGCAAGAGGCGAGGGGCGGCGACTGGTGAGTACGCCAAAAATTTTGACTAGCGGAGGCTAGAAG
GAGAGAGATGGGTGCGAGAGCGTCAGTATTAAGCGGGGGAGAATTAGATCGCGATGGGAAAAAATTCGGT
TAAGGCCAGGGGGAAAGAAAAAATATAAATTAAAACATATAGTATGGGCAAGCAGGGAGCTAGAACGATT
CGCAGTTAATCCTGGCCTGTTAGAAACATCAGAAGGCTGTAGACAAATACTGGGACAGCTACAACCATCC
CTTCAGACAGGATCAGAAGAACTTAGATCATTATATAATACAGTAGCAACCCTCTATTGTGTGCATCAAA
GGATAGAGATAAAAGACACCAAGGAAGCTTTAGACAAGATAGAGGAAGAGCAAAACAAAAGTAAGACCAC
CGCACAGCAAGCGGCCGCTGATCTTCAGACCTGGAGGAGGAGATATGAGGGACAATTGGAGAAGTGAATT
ATATAAATATAAAGTAGTAAAAATTGAACCATTAGGAGTAGCACCCACCAAGGCAAAGAGAAGAGTGGTG
CAGAGAGAAAAAAGAGCAGTGGGAATAGGAGCTTTGTTCCTTGGGTTCTTGGGAGCAGCAGGAAGCACTA
TGGGCGCAGCGTCAATGACGCTGACGGTACAGGCCAGACAATTATTGTCTGGTATAGTGCAGCAGCAGAA
CAATTTGCTGAGGGCTATTGAGGCGCAACAGCATCTGTTGCAACTCACAGTCTGGGGCATCAAGCAGCTC
CAGGCAAGAATCCTGGCTGTGGAAAGATACCTAAAGGATCAACAGCTCCTGGGGATTTGGGGTTGCTCTG
GAAAACTCATTTGCACCACTGCTGTGCCTTGGAATGCTAGTTGGAGTAATAAATCTCTGGAACAGATTTG
GAATCACACGACCTGGATGGAGTGGGACAGAGAAATTAACAATTACACAAGCTTAATACACTCCTTAATT
GAAGAATCGCAAAACCAGCAAGAAAAGAATGAACAAGAATTATTGGAATTAGATAAATGGGCAAGTTTGT
GGAATTGGTTTAACATAACAAATTGGCTGTGGTATATAAAATTATTCATAATGATAGTAGGAGGCTTGGT
AGGTTTAAGAATAGTTTTTGCTGTACTTTCTATAGTGAATAGAGTTAGGCAGGGATATTCACCATTATCG
TTTCAGACCCACCTCCCAACCCCGAGGGGACCCATGCATTGCATCTCAATTAGTCAGCAACCAGGTGTGG
AAAGTCCCCAGGCTCCCCAGCAGGCAGAAGTATGCAAAGCATGCGTCTCAATTAGTCAGCAACCATAGTC
CCGCCCCTAACTCCGCCCATCCCGCCCCTAACTCCGCCCAGTTCCGCCCATTCTCCGCCCCATGGCTGAC
TAATTTTTTTTATTTATGCAGAGGCCGAGGCCGCCTCGGCCTCTGAGCTATTCCAGAAGTAGTGAGGAGG
CTTTTTTGGAGGCCTAGGCTTTTGCAAAAAGCTTTCTAGAGGTACCACCGGAGCTTACCATGACCGAGTA
CAAGCCCACGGTGCGCCTCGCCACCCGCGACGACGTCCCCAGGGCCGTACGCACCCTCGCCGCCGCGTTC
GCCGACTACCCCGCCACGCGCCACACCGTCGATCCGGACCGCCACATCGAGCGGGTCACCGAGCTGCAAG
AACTCTTCCTCACGCGCGTCGGGCTCGACATCGGCAAGGTGTGGGTCGCGGACGACGGCGCCGCCGTGGC
GGTCTGGACCACGCCGGAGAGCGTCGAAGCGGGGGCGGTGTTCGCCGAGATCGGCCCGCGCATGGCCGAG
TTGAGCGGTTCCCGGCTGGCCGCGCAGCAACAGATGGAAGGCCTCCTGGCGCCGCACCGGCCCAAGGAGC
CCGCGTGGTTCCTGGCCACCGTCGGCGTCTCGCCCGACCACCAGGGCAAGGGTCTGGGCAGCGCCGTCGT
GCTCCCCGGAGTGGAGGCGGCCGAGCGCGCCGGGGTGCCCGCCTTCCTGGAGACCTCCGCGCCCCGCAAC
CTCCCCTTCTACGAGCGGCTCGGCTTCACCGTCACCGCCGACGTCGAGGTGCCCGAAGGACCGCGCACCT
GGTGCATGACCCGCAAGCCCGGTGCCAGTTAACGAATTCTAGATCTTGAGACAAATGGCAGTATTCATCC
ACAATTTTAAAAGAAAAGGGGGGATTGGGGGGTACAGTGCAGGGGAAAGAATAGTAGACATAATAGCAAC
AGACATACAAACTAAAGAATTACAAAAACAAATTACAAAAATTCAAAATTTTCGGGTTTATTACAGGGAC
AGCAGAGATCCACTTTGGCGCCGGCTCGAGGCCTGCAGGTGCAAAGATGGATAAAGTTTTAAACAGAGAG
GAATCTTTGCAGCTAATGGACCTTCTAGGTCTTGAAAGGAGTGGGAATTGGCTCCGGTGCCCGTCAGTGG
GCAGAGCGCACATCGCCCACAGTCCCCGAGAAGTTGGGGGGAGGGGTCGGCAATTGAACCGGTGCCTAGA
GAAGGTGGCGCGGGGTAAACTGGGAAAGTGATGTCGTGTACTGGCTCCGCCTTTTTCCCGAGGGTGGGGG
AGAACCGTATATAAGTGCAGTAGTCGCCGTGAACGTTCTTTTTCGCAACGGGTTTGCCGCCAGAACACAG
GTAAGTGCCGTGTGTGGTTCCCGCGGGCCTGGCCTCTTTACGGGTTATGGCCCTTGCGTGCCTTGAATTA
CTTCCACCTGGCTGCAGTACGTGATTCTTGATCCCGAGCTTCGGGTTGGAAGTGGGTGGGAGAGTTCGAG
GCCTTGCGCTTAAGGAGCCCCTTCGCCTCGTGCTTGAGTTGAGGCCTGGCCTGGGCGCTGGGGCCGCCGC
GTGCGAATCTGGTGGCACCTTCGCGCCTGTCTCGCTGCTTTCGATAAGTCTCTAGCCATTTAAAATTTTT
GATGACCTGCTGCGACGCTTTTTTTCTGGCAAGATAGTCTTGTAAATGCGGGCCAAGATCTGCACACTGG
TATTTCGGTTTTTGGGGCCGCGGGCGGCGACGGGGCCCGTGCGTCCCAGCGCACATGTTCGGCGAGGCGG
GGCCTGCGAGCGCGGCCACCGAGAATCGGACGGGGGTAGTCTCAAGCTGGCCGGCCTGCTCTGGTGCCTG
GCCTCGCGCCGCCGTGTATCGCCCCGCCCTGGGCGGCAAGGCTGGCCCGGTCGGCACCAGTTGCGTGAGC
GGAAAGATGGCCGCTTCCCGGCCCTGCTGCAGGGAGCTCAAAATGGAGGACGCGGCGCTCGGGAGAGCGG
GCGGGTGAGTCACCCACACAAAGGAAAAGGGCCTTTCCGTCCTCAGCCGTCGCTTCATGTGACTCCACGG
AGTACCGGGCGCCGTCCAGGCACCTCGATTAGTTCTCGAGCTTTTGGAGTACGTCGTCTTTAGGTTGGGG
GGAGGGGTTTTATGCGATGGAGTTTCCCCACACTGAGTGGGTGGAGACTGAAGTTAGGCCAGCTTGGCAC
TTGATGTAATTCTCCTTGGAATTTGCCCTTTTTGAGTTTGGATCTTGGTTCATTCTCAAGCCTCAGACAG
TGGTTCAAAGTTTTTTTCTTCCATTTCAGGTGTCGTGAGGCTAGCACCGCCACCATGCTGGAGAACTACA
GCAACTTGGTCTCTGTGGGGTATCATGTTAGCAAACCAGATGTGATTTTCAAATTGGAGCAAGGAGAAGA
GCCATGGATAGTGGAGGAATTCTCAAATCAGAACTACCCAGACATTGATGATGCCTTAGAGAAGAACAAG
GAAATCCAAGATAAACATTTGACACAAACTGTATTCTTCAGCAACAAAACACTGATTACAGAAAGAGAGA
ATGTATTTGGGAAAACACTTAATCTGGGCATGAATAGTGTTCCCTCAAGAAAAATGCCCTATAAATGTAA
TCCAGGAGGAAACAGTTTGAAAACTAATTCAGAAGTAATTGTTGCAAAGAAAAGCAAAGAAAACAGAAAG
ATTCCTGATGGATACAGTGGATTTGGGAAGCATGAGAAAAGTCATTTGGGAATGAAAAAATACAGATACA
ATCCAATGAGGAAAGCCAGCAATCAAAACGAAAATCTTATTCTGCACCAGAACATTCAGATTTTGAAACA
ACCGTTTGACTATAATAAATGTGGGAAAACCTTCTTCAAGAGGGCAATTCTCATTACACAAAAGGGGAGA
CAGACTGAAAGGAAACCAAATGAATGTAATGAATGTAGGAAAACCTTTTCTAAGAGATCTACCCTCATTG
TACATCAGAGAATTCATACAGGGGAGAAACCGTATGTTTGTAGTGATTGTAGGAAAACTTTTCGTGTGAA
GACAAGCCTCACTCGACACCGAAGAATTCATACTGGAGAGAGACCCTATGAATGCAGTGAATGCAGGAAA
ACCTTCATTGACAAATCTGCCCTTATTGTACACCAGAAAATTCATGGAGGGGAGAAATCCTATGAGTGTA
ATGAATGTGGAAAGACCTTTTTTCGGAAGTCAGCCCTGGCTGAACATTTCAGGTCACACACAGGGGAGAA
GCCTTACGAATGCAAGGAATGTGGAAATGCCTTCAGCAAGAAATCGTATCTTGTTGTACATCAAAGAACT
CACAGAGGAGAGAAGCCAAATGAATGTAAGGAATGTGGGAAAACCTTCTTCTGTCAGTCAGCCCTTACTG
CGCATCAGAGAATTCACACAGGGGAAAAACCCTATGAATGTAGTGAATGTGAGAAAACCTTCTTTTGTCA
ATCTGCCCTCAATGTGCATCGAAGAAGTCATACAGGAGAGAAGCCCTATGAATGCAGTCAATGTGGAAAA
TTTTTATGTACGAAATCAGCCCTCATTGCACATCAGATAACTCATAGAGGAAAGAAGTCTTATGAATGTA
ATGAATGTGGGAAATTTTTCTGCCATAAGTCAACACTCACTATACATCAGAGAACACACACAGGAGAGAA
ACATGGTGTGTTTAATAAATGTGGTAGAATCTCCATTGTGAAGTCAAACTGCAGTCAGTGTAAGAGAATG
AACACAAAGGAGAATCTTTATGAGTGTAGTGAACATGGGCATGCCGTCAGCAAAAACTCACACCTCATTG
TACATCAGAGAACTATATGGGAGAGACCATATGAATGCAATGAATGTGGGAGAACCTACTGCAGGAAGTC
AGCCCTGACTCACCATCAGAGAACACACACAGGACAGAGACCCTATGAGTGTAATGAATGTGGGAAAACC
TTCTGTCAGAAGTTCTCCTTTGTTGAACATCAGCGAACTCACACTGGGGAGAAACCATATGAATGTAATG
AATGTGGGAAATCCTTCTGCCATAAGTCAGCCTTCAGAGTCCATAGAAGAATTCACACAGGAGAGAAACC
ATATGAATGTAATCAATGTGGGAAAACCTACCGTCGCCTGTGGACTCTCACTGAACATCAGAAAATACAC
ACAGGAGAGAAACCTTATGAATGTAACAAATGTGAGAAAACATTTCGCCACAAATCAAACTTTCTTTTAC
ATCAGAAATCCCACAAGGAATAGTAATGAACTAGTCCGTAACTTGAAAGTATTTCGATTTCTTGGCTTTA
TATATCTTGTGGAAAGGACGACCACGGTAACCGCAAAGAGCACGTACGCGTTAAGTCGACAATCAACCTC
TGGATTACAAAATTTGTGAAAGATTGACTGGTATTCTTAACTATGTTGCTCCTTTTACGCTATGTGGATA
CGCTGCTTTAATGCCTTTGTATCATGCTATTGCTTCCCGTATGGCTTTCATTTTCTCCTCCTTGTATAAA
TCCTGGTTGCTGTCTCTTTATGAGGAGTTGTGGCCCGTTGTCAGGCAACGTGGCGTGGTGTGCACTGTGT
TTGCTGACGCAACCCCCACTGGTTGGGGCATTGCCACCACCTGTCAGCTCCTTTCCGGGACTTTCGCTTT
CCCCCTCCCTATTGCCACGGCGGAACTCATCGCCGCCTGCCTTGCCCGCTGCTGGACAGGGGCTCGGCTG
TTGGGCACTGACAATTCCGTGGTGTTGTCGGGGAAATCATCGTCCTTTCCTTGGCTGCTCGCCTGTGTTG
CCACCTGGATTCTGCGCGGGACGTCCTTCTGCTACGTCCCTTCGGCCCTCAATCCAGCGGACCTTCCTTC
CCGCGGCCTGCTGCCGGCTCTGCGGCCTCTTCCGCGTCTTCGCCTTCGCCCTCAGACGAGTCGGATCTCC
CTTTGGGCCGCCTCCCCGCGTCGACTTTAAGACCAATGACTTACAAGGCAGCTGTAGATCTTAGCCACTT
TTTAAAAGAAAAGGGGGGACTGGAAGGGCTAATTCACTCCCAACGAAGACAAGATCTGCTTTTTGCTTGT
ACTGGGTCTCTCTGGTTAGACCAGATCTGAGCCTGGGAGCTCTCTGGCTAACTAGGGAACCCACTGCTTA
AGCCTCAATAAAGCTTGCCTTGAGTGCTTCAAGTAGTGTGTGCCCGTCTGTTGTGTGACTCTGGTAACTA
GAGATCCCTCAGACCCTTTTAGTCAGTGTGGAAAATCTCTAGCAGTACGTATAGTAGTTCATGTCATCTT
ATTATTCAGTATTTATAACTTGCAAAGAAATGAATATCAGAGAGTGAGAGGAACTTGTTTATTGCAGCTT
ATAATGGTTACAAATAAAGCAATAGCATCACAAATTTCACAAATAAAGCATTTTTTTCACTGCATTCTAG
TTGTGGTTTGTCCAAACTCATCAATGTATCTTATCATGTCTGGCTCTAGCTATCCCGCCCCTAACTCCGC
CCATCCCGCCCCTAACTCCGCCCAGTTCCGCCCATTCTCCGCCCCATGGCTGACTAATTTTTTTTATTTA
TGCAGAGGCCGAGGCCGCCTCGGCCTCTGAGCTATTCCAGAAGTAGTGAGGAGGCTTTTTTGGAGGCCTA
GGGACGTACCCAATTCGCCCTATAGTGAGTCGTATTACGCGCGCTCACTGGCCGTCGTTTTACAACGTCG
TGACTGGGAAAACCCTGGCGTTACCCAACTTAATCGCCTTGCAGCACATCCCCCTTTCGCCAGCTGGCGT
AATAGCGAAGAGGCCCGCACCGATCGCCCTTCCCAACAGTTGCGCAGCCTGAATGGCGAATGGG
[124 nt withheld, positions 7625-7748]
C
[91 nt withheld, positions 7750-7840]
A
[49 nt withheld, positions 7842-7890]
CCTTTGACGTTGGAGTCCACGTTCTTT
[37 nt withheld, positions 7918-7954]
ACCCTATCTCGGTCTATTCTTTTGATTTATAAGGGATTTTGCCGATTTCGGCCTATTGGTTAAAAAATGA
GCTGATTTAACAAAAATTTAACGCGAATTTTAACAAAATATTAACGCTTACAATTTAGGTGGCACTTTTC
GGGGAAATGTGCGCGGAACCCCTATTTGTTTATTTTTCTAAATACATTCAAATATGTATCCGCTCATGAG
ACAATAACCCTGATAAATGCTTCAATAATATTGAAAAAGGAAGAGTATGAGTATTCAACATTTCCGTGTC
GCCCTTATTCCCTTTTTTGCGGCATTTTGCCTTCCTGTTTTTGCTCACCCAGAAACGCTGGTGAAAGTAA
AAGATGCTGAAGATCAGTTGGGTGCACGAGTGGGTTACATCGAACTGGATCTCAACAGCGGTAAGATCCT
TGAGAGTTTTCGCCCCGAAGAACGTTTTCCAATGATGAGCACTTTTAAAGTTCTGCTATGTGGCGCGGTA
TTATCCCGTATTGACGCCGGGCAAGAGCAACTCGGTCGCCGCATACACTATTCTCAGAATGACTTGGTTG
AGTACTCACCAGTCACAGAAAAGCATCTTACGGATGGCATGACAGTAAGAGAATTATGCAGTGCTGCCAT
AACCATGAGTGATAACACTGCGGCCAACTTACTTCTGACAACGATCGGAGGACCGAAGGAGCTAACCGCT
TTTTTGCACAACATGGGGGATCATGTAACTCGCCTTGATCGTTGGGAACCGGAGCTGAATGAAGCCATAC
CAAACGACGAGCGTGACACCACGATGCCTGTAGCAATGGCAACAACGTTGCGCAAACTATTAACTGGCGA
ACTACTTACTCTAGCTTCCCGGCAACAATTAATAGACTGGATGGAGGCGGATAAAGTTGCAGGACCACTT
CTGCGCTCGGCCCTTCCGGCTGGCTGGTTTATTGCTGATAAATCTGGAGCCGGTGAGCGTGGGTCTCGCG
GTATCATTGCAGCACTGGGGCCAGATGGTAAGCCCTCCCGTATCGTAGTTATCTACACGACGGGGAGTCA
GGCAACTATGGATGAACGAAATAGACAGATCGCTGAGATAGGTGCCTCACTGATTAAGCATTGGTAACTG
TCAGACCAAGTTTACTCATATATACTTTAGATTGATTTAAAACTTCATTTTTAATTTAAAAGGATCTAGG
TGAAGATCCTTTTTGATAATCTCATGACCAAAATCCCTTAACGTGAGTTTTCGTTCCACTGAGCGTCAGA
CCCCGTAGAAAAGATCAAAGGATCTTCTTGAGATCCTTTTTTTCTGCGCGTAATCTGCTGCTTGCAAACA
AAAAAACCACCGCTACCAGCGGTGGTTTGTTTGCCGGATCAAGAGCTACCAACTCTTTTTCCGAAGGTAA
CTGGCTTCAGCAGAGCGCAGATACCAAATACTGTTCTTCTAGTGTAGCCGTAGTTAGGCCACCACTTCAA
GAACTCTGTAGCACCGCCTACATACCTCGCTCTGCTAATCCTGTTACCAGTGGCTGCTGCCAGTGGCGAT
AAGTCGTGTCTTACCGGGTTGGACTCAAGACGATAGTTACCGGATAAGGCGCAGCGGTCGGGCTGAACGG
GGGGTTCGTGCACACAGCCCAGCTTGGAGCGAACGACCTACACCGAACTGAGATACCTACAGCGTGAGCT
ATGAGAAAGCGCCACGCTTCCCGAAGGGAGAAAGGCGGACAGGTATCCGGTAAGCGGCAGGGTCGGAACA
GGAGAGCGCACGAGGGAGCTTCCAGGGGGAAACGCCTGGTATCTTTATAGTCCTGTCGGGTTTCGCCACC
TCTGACTTGAGCGTCGATTTTTGTGATGCTCGTCAGGGGGGCGGAGCCTATGGAAAAACGCCAGCAACGC
GGCCTTTTTACGGTTCCTGGCCTTTTGCTGGCCTTTTGCTCACATGTTCTTTCCTGCGTTATCCCCTGAT
TCTGTGGATAACCGTATTACCGCCTTTGAGTGAGCTGATACCGCTCGCCGCAGCCGAACGACCGAGCGCA
GCGAGTCAGTGAGCGAGGAAGCGGAAGAGCGCCCAATACGCAAACCGCCTCTCCCCGCGCGTTGGCCGAT
TCATTAATGCAGCTGGCACGACAGGTTTCCCGACTGGAAAGCGGGCAGTGAGCGCAACGCAATTAATGTG
AGTTAGCTCACTCATTAGGCACCCCAGGCTTTACACTTTATGCTTCCGGCTCGTATGTTGTGTGGAATTG
TGAGCGGATAACAATTTCACACAGGAAACAGCTATGACCATGATTACGCCAAGCGCGCAATTAACCCTCA
CTAAAGGGAACAAAAGCTGGAGCTGCAAGC
Features (pLannotate 1.2.2; 31 found; start..end, strand, type, name):
      5..231     +  promoter       RSV promoter: Rous sarcoma virus enhancer/promoter
    232..412     +  LTR            5' LTR (truncated): truncated 5' long terminal repeat (LTR) from HIV-1
    459..584     +  misc_feature   HIV-1 Ψ: packaging signal of human immunodeficiency virus type 1
    568..931     +  CDS            HIV-1 gag (fragment): gag protein from human immunodeficiency virus 1; gag
   1077..1310    +  misc_feature   RRE: The Rev response element (RRE) of HIV-1 allows for Rev-dependent mRNA export from the nucleus to the cytoplasm.
   1687..1713    +  CDS            Rev (fragment): human immunodeficiency virus 1 (HIV-1) Rev protein; rev; enhances nuclear export of unspliced and incompletely spliced viral mRNAs
   1720..1743    +  promoter       SV40 promoter (fragment): SV40 early promoter
   1744..1815    +  promoter       SV40 promoter (fragment): SV40 enhancer and early promoter
   1839..1974    +  rep_origin     SV40 ori: SV40 origin of replication
   2020..2616    +  CDS            PuroR (fragment): puromycin N-acetyltransferase; pac from Streptomyces; confers resistance to puromycin
   2665..2782    +  misc_feature   cPPT/CTS: central polypurine tract and central termination sequence of HIV-1
   2847..2913    +  CDS            small t antigen (fragment): SV40 (simian virus 40) small t antigen
   2920..4098    +  promoter       EF-1α promoter: strong constitutive promoter for human elongation factor EF-1α
   4115..5707    +  CDS            ZNF334 (fragment): ZN334_HUMAN - Experimental evidence at protein level: Swiss-Prot protein existence level 1. May be involved in transcriptional regulation. From Homo sapiens (Human).
   6056..6109    +  promoter       U6 promoter (fragment): RNA polymerase III promoter for human U6 snRNA
   6151..6739    +  misc_feature   WPRE: woodchuck hepatitis virus posttranscriptional regulatory element
   6790..6809    +  misc_feature   cPPT/CTS (fragment): central polypurine tract and central termination sequence of HIV-1
   6811..7044    +  LTR            3' LTR (ΔU3): self-inactivating 3' long terminal repeat (LTR) from HIV-1
   7122..7243    +  polyA_signal   SV40 poly(A) signal: SV40 polyadenylation signal
   7283..7418    +  rep_origin     SV40 ori: SV40 origin of replication
   7439..7457    -  promoter       T7 promoter: promoter for bacteriophage T7 RNA polymerase
   7465..7620    +  CDS            lacZα (fragment): LacZα fragment of β-galactosidase; lacZ fragment
   7625..8053    +  rep_origin     f1 ori (sequence partly withheld): f1 bacteriophage origin of replication; arrow indicates direction of (+) strand synthesis
   8106..8210    +  promoter       AmpR promoter: bla
   8211..9071    +  CDS            AmpR: β-lactamase; bla; confers resistance to ampicillin, carbenicillin, and related antibiotics
   9242..9830    +  rep_origin     ori: high-copy-number ColE1/pMB1/pBR322/pUC origin of replication
  10013..10105   +  CDS            lacI (fragment): lac repressor; lacI; The lac repressor binds to the lac operator to inhibit transcription in E. coli. This inhibition can be relieved by adding lactose or isopropyl-β-D-thiogalactopyranoside (IPTG).
  10118..10139   +  protein_bind   CAP binding site: CAP binding activates transcription in the presence of cAMP. E. coli catabolite activator protein
  10154..10184   +  promoter       lac promoter: promoter for the E. coli lac operon
  10192..10208   +  protein_bind   lac operator: The lac repressor binds to the lac operator to inhibit transcription in E. coli. This inhibition can be relieved by adding lactose or isopropyl-β-D-thiogalactopyranoside (IPTG). lac repressor encoded by lacI
  10253..10271   +  promoter       T3 promoter: promoter for bacteriophage T3 RNA polymerase
