[The description below was written by a language model from this plasmid's Addgene catalogue record and pLannotate feature annotations shown in this document.]
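Description:
TFORF0329 is a third-generation-style, self-inactivating lentiviral expression plasmid built on the pLX_TRC317 backbone and carrying the human zinc-finger gene ZNF334 as its insert. It belongs to a barcoded transcription factor ORF collection: each member pairs one ORF with a unique 24-bp barcode, so that the factor a cell received can be identified in pooled overexpression screens. The barcode is not annotated as a separate feature in the table. In bacteria the plasmid replicates from a high-copy ColE1/pUC-type origin and is selected with ampicillin through the bla gene. An f1 origin and remnants of a lac/lacZα cloning region with T7 and T3 promoters are also present. The depositor warns that recombination can occur during propagation.

The viral genome is transcribed from an RSV promoter fused to a truncated HIV-1 5' LTR, followed by the Ψ packaging signal, a gag fragment and the RRE for Rev-dependent nuclear export, and it ends in a ΔU3 3' LTR followed by an SV40 polyadenylation signal. Between the LTRs lie two expression units. An SV40 early promoter/origin drives puromycin N-acetyltransferase for selection of transduced mammalian cells. After a cPPT/CTS element, which aids nuclear import of the viral genome, the constitutive EF-1α promoter drives the ZNF334 ORF. A WPRE downstream of the ORF enhances transcript stability and expression. The annotation matches ZNF334 over about 1.6 kb of the stated 2,030-bp insert, probably because the cloned isoform differs from the reference protein. The sequenced record of 10,294 nt agrees with the catalogued backbone plus insert. The construct is used to produce lentivirus for stable ZNF334 overexpression, for example in screens of directed differentiation.
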