Addgene plasmid #143692: TFORF0329
Purpose: Lentiviral vector for overexpressing transcription factor ORFs with unique 24-bp barcodes. Barcodes facilitate identification of transcription factors in pooled screens.
Depositing lab: Feng Zhang. Depositing organization: Broad Institute. Publication: A transcription factor atlas of directed differentiation. Joung J, Ma S, Tay T, Geiger-Schuller KR, Kirchgatterer PC, Verdine VK, Guo B, Arias-Garcia MA, Allen WE, Singh A, Kuksenko O, Abudayyeh OO, Gootenberg JS, Fu Z, Macrae RK, Buenrostro JD, Regev A, Zhang F. Cell. 2023 Jan 5;186(1):209-229.e26. doi: 10.1016/j.cell.2022.11.026. PubMed 36608654.
Backbone
  Vector backbone: pLX_TRC317
  Backbone manufacturer: Broad Institute Genetic Perturbation Platform
  Backbone size w/o insert (bp): 8264
  Vector type: Mammalian Expression, Lentiviral
  Selectable markers: Puromycin
Growth in bacteria
  Bacterial resistance: Ampicillin, 100 μg/mL
  Growth temperature: 37°C
  Growth strain: NEB Stable
  Copy number: High Copy
Gene/Insert
  Gene/Insert name: ZNF334
  Species: H. sapiens (human)
  Insert size (bp): 2030
  Entrez Gene: ZNF334
  Promoter: EF1a
  Cloning method: Unknown
  Sequencing primers: 5′ GGGTGGAGACTGAAGTTAGGCCAG; 3′ CACATAGCGTAAAAGGAGCAACATAG
Terms and licenses: Academic/Nonprofit Terms; Industry Terms: Not Available to Industry
Depositor comments: XM_017027944,ENST00000457685 . The transcription factor ORF portion of this plasmid was synthesized by Genewiz. Please test multiple small colonies in case of plasmid recombination. To make this collection available in a timely manner, a portion of this collection was not fully sequenced by Addgene. If an Addgene verified full plasmid sequence is not available, please contact us prior to placing an order to request the full sequence.
How to cite: TFORF0329 was a gift from Feng Zhang (Addgene plasmid # 143692 ; http://n2t.net/addgene:143692 ; RRID:Addgene_143692)
