>Addgene plasmid #143692 | TFORF0329 | depositor partial sequence | sequence record 283206 | Insert
ACCGCCACCATGCTGGAGAACTACAGCAACTTGGTCTCTGTGGGGTATCATGTTAGCAAACCAGATGTGA
TTTTCAAATTGGAGCAAGGAGAAGAGCCATGGATAGTGGAGGAATTCTCAAATCAGAACTACCCAGACAT
TGATGATGCCTTAGAGAAGAACAAGGAAATCCAAGATAAACATTTGACACAAACTGTATTCTTCAGCAAC
AAAACACTGATTACAGAAAGAGAGAATGTATTTGGGAAAACACTTAATCTGGGCATGAATAGTGTTCCCT
CAAGAAAAATGCCCTATAAATGTAATCCAGGAGGAAACAGTTTGAAAACTAATTCAGAAGTAATTGTTGC
AAAGAAAAGCAAAGAAAACAGAAAGATTCCTGATGGATACAGTGGATTTGGGAAGCATGAGAAAAGTCAT
TTGGGAATGAAAAAATACAGATACAATCCAATGAGGAAAGCCAGCAATCAAAACGAAAATCTTATTCTGC
ACCAGAACATTCAGATTTTGAAACAACCGTTTGACTATAATAAATGTGGGAAAACCTTCTTCAAGAGGGC
AATTCTCATTACACAAAAGGGGAGACAGACTGAAAGGAAACCAAATGAATGTAATGAATGTAGGAAAACC
TTTTCTAAGAGATCTACCCTCATTGTACATCAGAGAATTCATACAGGGGAGAAACCGTATGTTTGTAGTG
ATTGTAGGAAAACTTTTCGTGTGAAGACAAGCCTCACTCGACACCGAAGAATTCATACTGGAGAGAGACC
CTATGAATGCAGTGAATGCAGGAAAACCTTCATTGACAAATCTGCCCTTATTGTACACCAGAAAATTCAT
GGAGGGGAGAAATCCTATGAGTGTAATGAATGTGGAAAGACCTTTTTTCGGAAGTCAGCCCTGGCTGAAC
ATTTCAGGTCACACACAGGGGAGAAGCCTTACGAATGCAAGGAATGTGGAAATGCCTTCAGCAAGAAATC
GTATCTTGTTGTACATCAAAGAACTCACAGAGGAGAGAAGCCAAATGAATGTAAGGAATGTGGGAAAACC
TTCTTCTGTCAGTCAGCCCTTACTGCGCATCAGAGAATTCACACAGGGGAAAAACCCTATGAATGTAGTG
AATGTGAGAAAACCTTCTTTTGTCAATCTGCCCTCAATGTGCATCGAAGAAGTCATACAGGAGAGAAGCC
CTATGAATGCAGTCAATGTGGAAAATTTTTATGTACGAAATCAGCCCTCATTGCACATCAGATAACTCAT
AGAGGAAAGAAGTCTTATGAATGTAATGAATGTGGGAAATTTTTCTGCCATAAGTCAACACTCACTATAC
ATCAGAGAACACACACAGGAGAGAAACATGGTGTGTTTAATAAATGTGGTAGAATCTCCATTGTGAAGTC
AAACTGCAGTCAGTGTAAGAGAATGAACACAAAGGAGAATCTTTATGAGTGTAGTGAACATGGGCATGCC
GTCAGCAAAAACTCACACCTCATTGTACATCAGAGAACTATATGGGAGAGACCATATGAATGCAATGAAT
GTGGGAGAACCTACTGCAGGAAGTCAGCCCTGACTCACCATCAGAGAACACACACAGGACAGAGACCCTA
TGAGTGTAATGAATGTGGGAAAACCTTCTGTCAGAAGTTCTCCTTTGTTGAACATCAGCGAACTCACACT
GGGGAGAAACCATATGAATGTAATGAATGTGGGAAATCCTTCTGCCATAAGTCAGCCTTCAGAGTCCATA
GAAGAATTCACACAGGAGAGAAACCATATGAATGTAATCAATGTGGGAAAACCTACCGTCGCCTGTGGAC
TCTCACTGAACATCAGAAAATACACACAGGAGAGAAACCTTATGAATGTAACAAATGTGAGAAAACATTT
CGCCACAAATCAAACTTTCTTTTACATCAGAAATCCCACAAGGAATAGTAATGAACTAGTCCGTAACTTG
AAAGTATTTCGATTTCTTGGCTTTATATATCTTGTGGAAAGGACGACCACGGTAACCGCAAAGAGCACGT
