>Addgene plasmid #143692 | TFORF0329 | depositor partial sequence | sequence record 283207 | Barcode
CCACGGTAACCGCAAAGAGCACGT
